>Addgene plasmid #23373 | pDONR223-LOC390877 | depositor partial sequence | sequence record 10986 | Author sequence
ATGGGGGGCCCGGGCTGTGGCAAAGGGACACAGTGCAAGAATATGGCGACCAAGTACGGCTTCTGCCATG
TGGGGCTGGACCAGCTACTGAGACAGGAGGCTCAAAGGAGCACGCAGCGGGGCCGGCAGATCCGTGACAT
CACGCTGCAGGGGCTCCTGGTGCCCGCGGGCATCATCCCAGATATGGTCAGTGACAACATGTTGTCCCGC
CCGGAGAGCCGGGGCTTCCTCATCGATGGCTTTCCCCAGGAGGTGAAGCAGGCCATGGAGTTTGAGCGCA
TCGTGGGCCAGGCCCCCAGCGTCGTCATCGTGTTTGACTGCTCCATGGAGACGATGCTCCGACGAGTGCT
ACACTGGGGCCAGGTGGAGCACCGGGCAGACGACTCGGAGCTGGCCATCCACCAGCGCTTGGACACGCAC
TATACCTTGTGTGAGCCGGTCTTGACCTACCAGCGCAATAACCTGCTCTGAAACATCCCGGCAGAAGCAG
CACCAGAGAACATCTTTGCCAAGTGCTGCTCTGTCATTGAGAGTCTGCAGTTG
