>Addgene plasmid #23373 | pDONR223-LOC390877 | addgene partial sequence | sequence record 29235 | 23373 with M13pUC-fwd
TAGCTCGGGCCCAATAATGATTTTATTTTGACTGATAGTGACCTGTTCGTTGCAACAAATTGATGAGCAA
TGCTTTTTTATAATGCCAACTTTGTACAAAAAAGTTGGCACCATGGGGGGCCCGGGCTGTGGCAAAGGGA
CACAGTGCAAGAATATGGCGACCAAGTACGGCTTCTGCCATGTGGGGCTGGACCAGCTACTGAGACAGGA
GGCTCAAAGGAGCACGCAGCGGGGCCGGCAGATCCGTGACATCACGCTGCAGGGGCTCCTGGTGCCCGCG
GGCATCATCCCAGATATGGTCAGTGACAACATGTTGTCCCGCCCGGAGAGCCGGGGCTTCCTCATCGATG
GCTTTCCCCAGGAGGTGAAGCAGGCCATGGAGTTTGAGCGCATCGTGGGCCAGGCCCCCAGCGTCGTCAT
CGTGTTTGACTGCTCCATGGAGACGATGCTCCGACGAGTGCTACACTGGGGCCAGGTGGAGCACCGGGCA
GACGACTCGGAGCTGGCCATCCACCAGCGCTTGGACACGCACTATACCTTGTGTGAGCCGGTCTTGACCT
ACCAGCGCAATAACCTGCTCTGAAACATCCCGGCAGAAGCAGCACCAGAGAACATCTTTGCCAAGTGCTG
CTCTGTCATTGAGAGTCTGCAGTTGCCAACTTT
