[The description below was written by a language model from this plasmid's Addgene catalogue record.]
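Description:
pDONR223-LOC390877 is a Gateway entry clone built on the pDONR223 donor backbone (about 5 kb without insert), carrying a human open reading frame introduced by Gateway recombination. It is a high-copy bacterial plasmid selected with spectinomycin. The record includes no feature table, so the origin of replication and the exact recombination sites flanking the insert are not listed. As a recombined donor vector, it would be expected to present the ORF between att sites that permit transfer into destination vectors. M13 forward and reverse priming sites on either side of the insert are used for sequence verification.

The insert is a 543 bp ORF from the human locus LOC390877, annotated as similar to a cytosolic adenylate kinase. The ORF was deliberately cloned without a stop codon, so that recombination into a suitable destination vector places it in frame with a C-terminal epitope tag and a vector-supplied stop codon. No promoter for expression in eukaryotic cells is recorded, and the depositors state that the plasmid is not meant to be transfected directly. It serves as a shuttle source of the ORF, and expression in mammalian cells requires moving the insert into an expression backbone. The depositors point to a separately available set of lentiviral destination vectors (the pLX301 to pLX304 series) for this purpose. The clone is distributed as part of a kit of ORF entry clones and is associated with a publication on resistance to RAF inhibition through reactivation of the MAP kinase pathway.
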