Addgene plasmid #23373: pDONR223-LOC390877
Depositing lab: William Hahn & David Root. Depositing organization: Dana-Farber Cancer Institute. Publication: COT drives resistance to RAF inhibition through MAP kinase pathway reactivation. Johannessen CM, Boehm JS, Kim SY, Thomas SR, Wardwell L, Johnson LA, Emery CM, Stransky N, Cogdill AP, Barretina J, Caponigro G, Hieronymus H, Murray RR, Salehi-Ashtiani K, Hill DE, Vidal M, Zhao JJ, Yang X, Alkan O, Kim S, Harris JL, Wilson CJ, Myer VE, Finan PM, Root DE, Roberts TM, Golub T, Flaherty KT, Dummer R, Weber BL, Sellers WR, Schlegel R, Wargo JA, Hahn WC, Garraway LA. Nature. 2010 Dec 16;468(7326):968-72. doi: 10.1038/nature09627 PubMed 21107320.
Backbone
  Vector backbone: pDONR223
  Backbone manufacturer: Invitrogen
  Backbone size w/o insert (bp): 5005
  Vector type: Gateway Donor vector
Growth in bacteria
  Bacterial resistance: Spectinomycin, 50 μg/mL
  Growth temperature: 37°C
  Growth strain: DH5alpha
  Copy number: High Copy
Gene/Insert
  Gene/Insert name: LOC390877 (alt name: similar to adenylate kinase (EC 2.7.4.3), cytosolic - common carp)
  Species: H. sapiens (human)
  Insert size (bp): 543
  Entrez Gene: LOC390877
  Cloning method: Gateway Cloning
  Sequencing primers: 5′ M13pUC-fwd; 3′ M13rev
Terms and licenses: Academic/Nonprofit Terms; Industry Terms: Not Available to Industry
Depositor comments: The ORF has no Stop codon. This design enables easy recombination into a destination vector to add an epitope tag of choice and Stop codon to the ORF. Do NOT use this plasmid directly for transfections. A set of 4 custom lentiviral vectors is available ( pLX301 (http://www.addgene.org/25895/) , pLX302 (http://www.addgene.org/25896/) , pLX303 (http://www.addgene.org/25897/) , pLX304 (http://www.addgene.org/25890/) ) to be used to express these ORFs in mammalian cells. These plasmids are not included in the kit and must be ordered separately.
How to cite: pDONR223-LOC390877 was a gift from William Hahn & David Root (Addgene plasmid # 23373 ; http://n2t.net/addgene:23373 ; RRID:Addgene_23373)
